>Addgene plasmid #108761 | pBW2284_pCAG-PV1-FlpO-N396-L1-FRB-NLS-BGHpA | depositor full sequence | sequence record 205042 | Full Sequence
CCCAAGCTTGGCGTAATCATGGTCATAGCTGTTTCCTGTGTGAAATTGTTATCCGCTCACAATTCCACAC
AACATACGAGCCGGAAGCATAAAGTGTAAAGCCTGGGGTGCCTAATGAGTGAGCTAACTCACATTAATTG
CGTTGCGCTCACTGCCCGCTTTCCAGTCGGGAAACCTGTCGTGCCAGCGGATCCGCATCTCAATTAGTCA
GCAACCATAGTCCCGCCCCTAACTCCGCCCAGTTCCGCCCATTCTCCGCCCCATGGCTGACTAATTTTTT
TTATTTATGCAGAGGCCGAGGCCGCCTCGGCCTCTGAGCTATTCCAGAAGTAGTGAGGAGGCTTTTTTGG
AGGCCTAGGCTTTTGCAAAAAGCTAACTTGTTTATTGCAGCTTATAATGGTTACAAATAAAGCAATAGCA
TCACAAATTTCACAAATAAAGCATTTTTTTCACTGCATTCTAGTTGTGGTTTGTCCAAACTCATCAATGT
ATCTTATCATGTCTGGATCCGCTGCATTAATGAATCGGCCAACGCGCGGGGAGAGGCGGTTTGCGTATTG
GGCGCTCTTCCGCTTCCTCGCTCACTGACTCGCTGCGCTCGGTCGTTCGGCTGCGGCGAGCGGTATCAGC
TCACTCAAAGGCGGTAATACGGTTATCCACAGAATCAGGGGATAACGCAGGAAAGAACATGTGAGCAAAA
GGCCAGCAAAAGGCCAGGAACCGTAAAAAGGCCGCGTTGCTGGCGTTTTTCCATAGGCTCCGCCCCCCTG
ACGAGCATCACAAAAATCGACGCTCAAGTCAGAGGTGGCGAAACCCGACAGGACTATAAAGATACCAGGC
GTTTCCCCCTGGAAGCTCCCTCGTGCGCTCTCCTGTTCCGACCCTGCCGCTTACCGGATACCTGTCCGCC
TTTCTCCCTTCGGGAAGCGTGGCGCTTTCTCATAGCTCACGCTGTAGGTATCTCAGTTCGGTGTAGGTCG
TTCGCTCCAAGCTGGGCTGTGTGCACGAACCCCCCGTTCAGCCCGACCGCTGCGCCTTATCCGGTAACTA
TCGTCTTGAGTCCAACCCGGTAAGACACGACTTATCGCCACTGGCAGCAGCCACTGGTAACAGGATTAGC
AGAGCGAGGTATGTAGGCGGTGCTACAGAGTTCTTGAAGTGGTGGCCTAACTACGGCTACACTAGAAGAA
CAGTATTTGGTATCTGCGCTCTGCTGAAGCCAGTTACCTTCGGAAAAAGAGTTGGTAGCTCTTGATCCGG
CAAACAAACCACCGCTGGTAGCGGTGGTTTTTTTGTTTGCAAGCAGCAGATTACGCGCAGAAAAAAAGGA
TCTCAAGAAGATCCTTTGATCTTTTCTACGGGGTCTGACGCTCAGTGGAACGAAAACTCACGTTAAGGGA
TTTTGGTCATGAGATTATCAAAAAGGATCTTCACCTAGATCCTTTTAAATTAAAAATGAAGTTTTAAATC
AATCTAAAGTATATATGAGTAAACTTGGTCTGACAGTTACCAATGCTTAATCAGTGAGGCACCTATCTCA
GCGATCTGTCTATTTCGTTCATCCATAGTTGCCTGACTCCCCGTCGTGTAGATAACTACGATACGGGAGG
GCTTACCATCTGGCCCCAGTGCTGCAATGATACCGCGAGACCCACGCTCACCGGCTCCAGATTTATCAGC
AATAAACCAGCCAGCCGGAAGGGCCGAGCGCAGAAGTGGTCCTGCAACTTTATCCGCCTCCATCCAGTCT
ATTAATTGTTGCCGGGAAGCTAGAGTAAGTAGTTCGCCAGTTAATAGTTTGCGCAACGTTGTTGCCATTG
CTACAGGCATCGTGGTGTCACGCTCGTCGTTTGGTATGGCTTCATTCAGCTCCGGTTCCCAACGATCAAG
GCGAGTTACATGATCCCCCATGTTGTGCAAAAAAGCGGTTAGCTCCTTCGGTCCTCCGATCGTTGTCAGA
AGTAAGTTGGCCGCAGTGTTATCACTCATGGTTATGGCAGCACTGCATAATTCTCTTACTGTCATGCCAT
CCGTAAGATGCTTTTCTGTGACTGGTGAGTACTCAACCAAGTCATTCTGAGAATAGTGTATGCGGCGACC
GAGTTGCTCTTGCCCGGCGTCAATACGGGATAATACCGCGCCACATAGCAGAACTTTAAAAGTGCTCATC
ATTGGAAAACGTTCTTCGGGGCGAAAACTCTCAAGGATCTTACCGCTGTTGAGATCCAGTTCGATGTAAC
CCACTCGTGCACCCAACTGATCTTCAGCATCTTTTACTTTCACCAGCGTTTCTGGGTGAGCAAAAACAGG
AAGGCAAAATGCCGCAAAAAAGGGAATAAGGGCGACACGGAAATGTTGAATACTCATACTCTTCCTTTTT
CAATATTATTGAAGCATTTATCAGGGTTATTGTCTCATGAGCGGATACATATTTGAATGTATTTAGAAAA
ATAAACAAATAGGGGTTCCGCGCACATTTCCCCGAAAAGTGCCACCTGGGTCGACATTGATTATTGACTA
GTTATTAATAGTAATCAATTACGGGGTCATTAGTTCATAGCCCATATATGGAGTTCCGCGTTACATAACT
TACGGTAAATGGCCCGCCTGGCTGACCGCCCAACGACCCCCGCCCATTGACGTCAATAATGACGTATGTT
CCCATAGTAACGCCAATAGGGACTTTCCATTGACGTCAATGGGTGGAGTATTTACGGTAAACTGCCCACT
TGGCAGTACATCAAGTGTATCATATGCCAAGTACGCCCCCTATTGACGTCAATGACGGTAAATGGCCCGC
CTGGCATTATGCCCAGTACATGACCTTATGGGACTTTCCTACTTGGCAGTACATCTACGTATTAGTCATC
GCTATTACCATGGTCGAGGTGAGCCCCACGTTCTGCTTCACTCTCCCCATCTCCCCCCCCTCCCCACCCC
CAATTTTGTATTTATTTATTTTTTAATTATTTTGTGCAGCGATGGGGGCGGGGGGGGGGGGGGCGCGCGC
CAGGCGGGGCGGGGCGGGGCGAGGGGCGGGGCGGGGCGAGGCGGAAAGGTGCGGCGGCAGCCAATCAGAG
CGGCGCGCTCCGAAAGTTTCCTTTTATGGCGAGGCGGCGGCGGCGGCGGCCCTATAAAAAGCGAAGCGCG
CGGCGGGCGGGAGTCGCTGCGTTGCCTTCGCCCCGTGCCCCGCTCCGCGCCGCCTCGCGCCGCCCGCCCC
GGCTCTGACTGACCGCGTTACTCCCACAGGTGAGCGGGCGGGACGGCCCTTCTCCTCCGGGCTGTAATTA
GCGCTTGGTTTAATGACGGCTCGTTTCTTTTCTGTGGCTGCGTGAAAGCCTTAAAGGGCTCCGGGAGGGC
CCTTTGTGCGGGGGGGAGCGGCTCGGGGGGTGCGTGCGTGTGTGTGTGCGTGGGGAGCGCCGCGTGCGGC
TCCGCGCTGCCCGGCGGCTGTGAGCGCTGCGGGCGCGGCGCGGGGCTTTGTGCGCTCCGCAGTGTGCGCG
AGGGGAGCGCGGCCGGGGGCGGTGCCCCGCGGTGCGGGGGGGGCTGCGAGGGGAACAAAGGCTGCGTGCG
GGGTGTGTGCGTGGGGGGGTGAGCAGGGGGTGTGGGCGCGGCGGTCGGGCTGTAACCCCCCCCTGCACCC
CCCTCCCCGAGTTGCTGAGCACGGCCCGGCTTCGGGTGCGGGGCTCCGTACGGGGCGTGGCGCGGGGCTC
GCCGTGCCGGGCGGGGGGTGGCGGCAGGTGGGGGTGCCGGGCGGGGCGGGGCCGCCTCGGGCCGGGGAGG
GCTCGGGGGAGGGGCGCGGCGGCCCCCGGAGCGCCGGCGGCTGTCGAGGCGCGGCGAGCCGCAGCCATTG
CCTTTTATGGTAATCGTGCGAGAGGGCGCAGGGACTTCCTTTGTCCCAAATCTGTGCGGAGCCGAAATCT
GGGAGGCGCCGCCGCACCCCCTCTAGCGGGCGCGGGGCGAAGCGGTGCGGCGCCGGCAGGAAGGAAATGG
GCGGGGAGGGCCTTCGTGCGTCGCCGCGCCGCCGTCCCCTTCTCCCTCTCCAGCCTCGGGGCTGTCCGCG
GGGGGACGGCTGCCTTCGGGGGGGACGGGGCAGGGCGGGGTTCGGCTTCTGGCGTGTGACCGGCGGCTCT
AGAGCCTCTGCTAACCATGTTCATGCCTTCTTCTTTTTCCTACAGCTCCTGGGCAACGTGCTGGTTATTG
TGCTGTCTCATCATTTTGGCAAAGAATTGATTAATTCGAGCGAAGGCGCGCCCATTACTCGCATCCATTC
TCAGGCTGTCTCGTCTCGTCTCGCACGCGTGCCGCCACCATGAGCCAGTTCGACATCCTGTGCAAGACCC
CCCCCAAGGTGCTGGTGCGGCAGTTCGTGGAGAGATTCGAGAGGCCCAGCGGCGAGAAGATCGCCAGCTG
TGCCGCCGAGCTGACCTACCTGTGCTGGATGATCACCCACAACGGCACCGCCATCAAGAGGGCCACCTTC
ATGAGCTACAACACCATCATCAGCAACAGCCTGAGCTTCGACATCGTGAACAAGAGCCTGCAGTTCAAGT
ACAAGACCCAGAAGGCCACCATCCTGGAGGCCAGCCTGAAGAAGCTGATCCCCGCCTGGGAGTTCACCAT
CATCCCTTACAACGGCCAGAAGCACCAGAGCGACATCACCGACATCGTGTCCAGCCTGCAGCTGCAGTTC
GAGAGCAGCGAGGAGGCCGACAAGGGCAACAGCCACAGCAAGAAGATGCTGAAGGCCCTGCTGTCCGAGG
GCGAGAGCATCTGGGAGATCACCGAGAAGATCCTGAACAGCTTCGAGTACACCAGCAGGTTCACCAAGAC
CAAGACCCTGTACCAGTTCCTGTTCCTGGCCACATTCATCAACTGCGGCAGGTTCAGCGACATCAAGAAC
GTGGACCCCAAGAGCTTCAAGCTGGTGCAGAACAAGTACCTGGGCGTGATCATTCAGTGCCTGGTGACCG
AGACCAAGACAAGCGTGTCCAGGCACATCTACTTTTTCAGCGCCAGAGGCAGGATCGACCCCCTGGTGTA
CCTGGACGAGTTCCTGAGGAACAGCGAGCCCGTGCTGAAGAGAGTGAACAGGACCGGCAACAGCAGCAGC
AACAAGCAGGAGTACCAGCTGCTGAAGGACAACCTGGTGCGCAGCTACAACAAGGCCCTGAAGAAGAACG
CCCCCTACCCCATCTTCGCTATCAAGAACGGCCCTAAGAGCCACATCGGCAGGCACCTGATGACCAGCTT
TCTGAGCATGAAGGGCCTGACCGAGCTGACAAACGTGGTGGGCAACTGGAGCGACAAGAGGGCCTCCGCC
GTGGCCAGGACCACCTACACCCACCAGATCACCGCCATCCCCGACCACTACTTCGCCCTGGTGTCCAGGT
ACTACGCCTACGACCCCATCAGCAAGGAGATGATCGCCCTGAAGGACGAGACCAACCCCATCGAGGAGTG
GCAGCACATCGAGCAGCTGAAGGGCAGCGCCGAGGGCTCCGGAGGGTCTGGCTCCGGATCAAGTGGTGGC
AGCGGTACCATCCTCTGGCATGAGATGTGGCATGAAGGCCTGGAAGAGGCATCTCGTTTGTACTTTGGGG
AAAGGAACGTGAAAGGCATGTTTGAGGTGCTGGAGCCCTTGCATGCTATGATGGAACGGGGCCCCCAGAC
TCTGAAGGAAACATCCTTTAATCAGGCCTATGGTCGAGATTTAATGGAGGCCCAAGAGTGGTGCAGGAAG
TACATGAAATCAGGGAATGTCAAGGACCTCCTCCAAGCCTGGGACCTCTATTATCATGTGTTCCGACGAA
TCTCACCCAAGAAAAAGCGGAAGGTGTGAGAATTCCTGTGCCTTCTAGTTGCCAGCCATCTGTTGTTTGC
CCCTCCCCCGTGCCTTCCTTGACCCTGGAAGGTGCCACTCCCACTGTCCTTTCCTAATAAAATGAGGAAA
TTGCATCGCATTGTCTGAGTAGGTGTCATTCTATTCTGGGGGGTGGGGTGGGGCAGGACAGCAAGGGGGA
GGATTGGGAAGACAATAGCAGGCATGCTGGGGATGCGGTGGGCTCTATGGCTTCTGAGGCGGAAAGAACC
AGCTGGGGCTCTAGGGGGTATCCCCACGCGCCCTGTAGCGTGTACCGCTGGGAGTTCGTAGACGGAAACA
AACGCAGAATCCAAGCGCGGCCGCCCAGGATACATAGATTACCACAACTCCGAGCCCTTCCACCGCTAGC
GCACTCCTCAGGTGCAGGCTGCCTATCAGAAGGTGGTGGCTGGTGTGGCCAATGCCCTGGCTCACAAATA
CCACTGAGATCTTTTTCCCTCTGCCAAAAATTATGGGGACATCATGAAGCCCCTTGAGCATCTGACTTCT
GGCTAATAAAGGAAATTTATTTTCATTGCAATAGTGTGTTGGAATTTTTTGTGTCTCTCACTCGGAAGGA
CATATGGGAGGGCAAATCATTTAAAACATCAGAATGAGTATTTGGTTTAGAGTTTGGCAACATATGCCCA
TATGCTGGCTGCCATGAACAAAGGTTGGCTATAAAGAGGTCATCAGTATATGAAACAGCCCCCTGCTGTC
CATTCCTTATTCCATAGAAAAGCCTTGACTTGAGGTTAGATTTTTTTTATATTTTGTTTTGTGTTATTTT
TTTCTTTAACATCCCTAAAATTTTCCTTACATGTTTTACTAGCCAGATTTTTCCTCCTCTCCTGACTACT
CCCAGTCATAGCTGTCCCTCTTCTCTTATGGAGATCCCTCGACCTGCAG
Features (pLannotate 1.2.2; 20 found; start..end, strand, type, name):
     46..62      -  protein_bind   lac operator: The lac repressor binds to the lac operator to inhibit transcription in E. coli. This inhibition can be relieved by adding lactose or isopropyl-β-D-thiogalactopyranoside (IPTG). lac repressor encoded by lacI
     70..100     -  promoter       lac promoter: promoter for the E. coli lac operon
    115..136     -  protein_bind   CAP binding site: CAP binding activates transcription in the presence of cAMP. E. coli catabolite activator protein
    149..188     -  CDS            lacI (fragment): lac repressor; lacI; The lac repressor binds to the lac operator to inhibit transcription in E. coli. This inhibition can be relieved by adding lactose or isopropyl-β-D-thiogalactopyranoside (IPTG).
    195..217     +  promoter       SV40 promoter (fragment): SV40 enhancer and early promoter
    221..355     +  rep_origin     SV40 ori: SV40 origin of replication
    375..509     +  polyA_signal   SV40 poly(A) signal: SV40 polyadenylation signal
    511..565     -  CDS            lacI (fragment): lac repressor; lacI; The lac repressor binds to the lac operator to inhibit transcription in E. coli. This inhibition can be relieved by adding lactose or isopropyl-β-D-thiogalactopyranoside (IPTG).
    748..1336    -  rep_origin     ori: high-copy-number ColE1/pMB1/pBR322/pUC origin of replication
   1507..2367    -  CDS            AmpR: β-lactamase; bla; confers resistance to ampicillin, carbenicillin, and related antibiotics
   2368..2472    -  promoter       AmpR promoter: bla
   2503..2882    +  enhancer       CMV enhancer: human cytomegalovirus immediate early enhancer
   2884..3159    +  promoter       chicken β-actin promoter: No description available
   3160..4175    +  intron         chimeric intron: chimera between introns from chicken β-actin and rabbit β-globin
   4310..5497    +  CDS            FLPo (fragment): nuclear-targeted site-specific recombinase FLPo is a mouse codon-optimized fusion between the SV40 nuclear localization signal and a thermostable version of the Saccharomyces cerevisiae site-specific recombinase FLP. Recombination occurs at FRT sequences.
   5540..5815    +  CDS            FRB*: T2098L mutant of FKBP-rapamycin binding domain of human FRAP binds synthetic ligands such as AP21967
   5846..6070    +  polyA_signal   bGH poly(A) signal: bovine growth hormone polyadenylation signal
   6074..6095    +  promoter       SV40 promoter (fragment): SV40 enhancer and early promoter
   6233..6304    +  CDS            HBB (fragment): HBB_PONPY - Experimental evidence at transcript level: Swiss-Prot protein existence level 2. Involved in oxygen transport from the lung to the various peripheral tissues. From Pongo pygmaeus (Bornean orangutan).
   6375..6430    +  polyA_signal   β-globin poly(A) signal: rabbit β-globin polyadenylation signal (Gil and Proudfoot, 1987)
