[The description below was written by a language model from this plasmid's Addgene catalogue record and pLannotate feature annotations shown in this document.]
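Description:
pBW2284_pCAG-PV1-FlpO-N396-L1-FRB-NLS-BGHpA is a 6.8 kb mammalian expression plasmid built on the pCAGGS backbone that encodes one half of a split, chemically inducible Flp recombinase. It is propagated in E. coli through a high-copy ColE1/pUC-type origin and selected with ampicillin via the β-lactamase gene. The backbone also carries an SV40 origin, which can support episomal replication in cells expressing large T antigen, along with remnants of lac regulatory sequences and leftover pCAGGS rabbit β-globin sequence and its polyadenylation signal downstream of the cassette.

Expression is driven by the CAG promoter, annotated here as the CMV immediate-early enhancer, the chicken β-actin promoter and a chimeric β-actin/β-globin intron, giving strong, broadly active transcription in mammalian cells. The open reading frame encodes the N-terminal portion of mouse codon-optimised FLPo, from its start through residue 396. According to the name and catalogue fields, this is joined through a linker (L1) to an FRB domain and a C-terminal nuclear localisation signal, and the transcript is terminated by the bovine growth hormone poly(A) signal. The feature table identifies the FRB sequence as the T2098L variant, which binds rapamycin analogues such as AP21967. The "PV1" element in the name is not explained in the record.

The truncated recombinase fragment is not expected to be active alone. FRB serves as a chemically induced dimerisation domain, so the construct is presumably paired with a complementary plasmid expressing the remaining C-terminal Flp fragment fused to a matching partner domain, typically FKBP, though the record does not name it. Adding the dimerising ligand would bring the two halves together to restore recombination at FRT sites, enabling drug-controlled gene switching in mammalian synthetic biology applications.
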