Addgene plasmid #108761: pBW2284_pCAG-PV1-FlpO-N396-L1-FRB-NLS-BGHpA
Purpose: Expresses N-terminus to aa396 of Flp recombinase fused to FRB CID
Depositing lab: Wilson Wong. Depositing organization: Boston University Main Campus. Publication: High-performance chemical- and light-inducible recombinases in mammalian cells and mice. Weinberg BH, Cho JH, Agarwal Y, Pham NTH, Caraballo LD, Walkosz M, Ortega C, Trexler M, Tague N, Law B, Benman WKJ, Letendre J, Beal J, Wong WW. Nat Commun. 2019 Oct 24;10(1):4845. doi: 10.1038/s41467-019-12800-7. PubMed 31649244.
Backbone
  Vector backbone: pCAGGS
  Vector type: Mammalian Expression, Cre/Lox, Synthetic Biology
Growth in bacteria
  Bacterial resistance: Ampicillin, 100 μg/mL
  Growth temperature: 37°C
  Growth strain: NEB Stable
  Copy number: High Copy
Gene/Insert
  Gene/Insert name: Flp recombinase fragment N-terminus to aa396
  Species: Synthetic
  Promoter: pCAG
  Tag / fusion protein: FRB,NLS (C terminal on insert)
  Cloning method: Restriction Enzyme; 5′ cloning site MluI (not destroyed); 3′ cloning site BspEI (not destroyed)
Terms and licenses: Academic/Nonprofit Terms; Industry Terms: Not Available to Industry
Depositor comments: Please visit https://www.biorxiv.org/content/10.1101/747121v1 for bioRxiv preprint.
How to cite: pBW2284_pCAG-PV1-FlpO-N396-L1-FRB-NLS-BGHpA was a gift from Wilson Wong (Addgene plasmid # 108761 ; http://n2t.net/addgene:108761 ; RRID:Addgene_108761)
