>Addgene plasmid #108761 | pBW2284_pCAG-PV1-FlpO-N396-L1-FRB-NLS-BGHpA | addgene partial sequence | sequence record 216974 | Addgene Partial NGS Result
TGCACCCCCCTCCCCGAGTTGCTGAGCACGGCCCGGCTTCGGGTGCGGGGCTCCGTACGGGGCGTGGCGC
GGGGCTCGCCGTGCCGGGCGGGGGGTGGCGGCAGGTGGGGGTGCCGGGCGGGGCGGGGCCGCCTCGGGCC
GGGGAGGGCTCGGGGGAGGGGCGCGGCGGCCCCCGGAGCGCCGGCGGCTGTCGAGGCGCGGCGAGCCGCA
GCCATTGCCTTTTATGGTAATCGTGCGAGAGGGCGCAGGGACTTCCTTTGTCCCAAATCTGTGCGGAGCC
GAAATCTGGGAGGCGCCGCCGCACCCCCTCTAGCGGGCGCGGGGCGAAGCGGTGCGGCGCCGGCAGGAAG
GAAATGGGCGGGGAGGGCCTTCGTGCGTCGCCGCGCCGCCGTCCCCTTCTCCCTCTCCAGCCTCGGGGCT
GTCCGCGGGGGGACGGCTGCCTTCGGGGGGGACGGGGCAGGGCGGGGTTCGGCTTCTGGCGTGTGACCGG
CGGCTCTAGAGCCTCTGCTAACCATGTTCATGCCTTCTTCTTTTTCCTACAGCTCCTGGGCAACGTGCTG
GTTATTGTGCTGTCTCATCATTTTGGCAAAGAATTGATTAATTCGAGCGAAGGCGCGCCCATTACTCGCA
TCCATTCTCAGGCTGTCTCGTCTCGTCTCGCACGCGTGCCGCCACCATGAGCCAGTTCGACATCCTGTGC
AAGACCCCCCCCAAGGTGCTGGTGCGGCAGTTCGTGGAGAGATTCGAGAGGCCCAGCGGCGAGAAGATCG
CCAGCTGTGCCGCCGAGCTGACCTACCTGTGCTGGATGATCACCCACAACGGCACCGCCATCAAGAGGGC
CACCTTCATGAGCTACAACACCATCATCAGCAACAGCCTGAGCTTCGACATCGTGAACAAGAGCCTGCAG
TTCAAGTACAAGACCCAGAAGGCCACCATCCTGGAGGCCAGCCTGAAGAAGCTGATCCCCGCCTGGGAGT
TCACCATCATCCCTTACAACGGCCAGAAGCACCAGAGCGACATCACCGACATCGTGTCCAGCCTGCAGCT
GCAGTTCGAGAGCAGCGAGGAGGCCGACAAGGGCAACAGCCACAGCAAGAAGATGCTGAAGGCCCTGCTG
TCCGAGGGCGAGAGCATCTGGGAGATCACCGAGAAGATCCTGAACAGCTTCGAGTACACCAGCAGGTTCA
CCAAGACCAAGACCCTGTACCAGTTCCTGTTCCTGGCCACATTCATCAACTGCGGCAGGTTCAGCGACAT
CAAGAACGTGGACCCCAAGAGCTTCAAGCTGGTGCAGAACAAGTACCTGGGCGTGATCATTCAGTGCCTG
GTGACCGAGACCAAGACAAGCGTGTCCAGGCACATCTACTTTTTCAGCGCCAGAGGCAGGATCGACCCCC
TGGTGTACCTGGACGAGTTCCTGAGGAACAGCGAGCCCGTGCTGAAGAGAGTGAACAGGACCGGCAACAG
CAGCAGCAACAAGCAGGAGTACCAGCTGCTGAAGGACAACCTGGTGCGCAGCTACAACAAGGCCCTGAAG
AAGAACGCCCCCTACCCCATCTTCGCTATCAAGAACGGCCCTAAGAGCCACATCGGCAGGCACCTGATGA
CCAGCTTTCTGAGCATGAAGGGCCTGACCGAGCTGACAAACGTGGTGGGCAACTGGAGCGACAAGAGGGC
CTCCGCCGTGGCCAGGACCACCTACACCCACCAGATCACCGCCATCCCCGACCACTACTTCGCCCTGGTG
TCCAGGTACTACGCCTACGACCCCATCAGCAAGGAGATGATCGCCCTGAAGGACGAGACCAACCCCATCG
AGGAGTGGCAGCACATCGAGCAGCTGAAGGGCAGCGCCGAGGGCTCCGGAGGGTCTGGCTCCGGATCAAG
TGGTGGCAGCGGTACCATCCTCTGGCATGAGATGTGGCATGAAGGCCTGGAAGAGGCATCTCGTTTGTAC
TTTGGGGAAAGGAACGTGAAAGGCATGTTTGAGGTGCTGGAGCCCTTGCATGCTATGATGGAACGGGGCC
CCCAGACTCTGAAGGAAACATCCTTTAATCAGGCCTATGGTCGAGATTTAATGGAGGCCCAAGAGTGGTG
CAGGAAGTACATGAAATCAGGGAATGTCAAGGACCTCCTCCAAGCCTGGGACCTCTATTATCATGTGTTC
CGACGAATCTCACCCAAGAAAAAGCGGAAGGTGTGAGAATTCCTGTGCCTTCTAGTTGCCAGCCATCTGT
TGTTTGCCCCTCCCCCGTGCCTTCCTTGACCCTGGAAGGTGCCACTCCCACTGTCCTTTCCTAATAAAAT
GAGGAAATTGCATCGCATTGTCTGAGTAGGTGTCATTCTATTCTGGGGGGTGGGGTGGGGCAGGACAGCA
AGGGGGAGGATTGGGAAGACAATAGCAGGCATGCTGGGGATGCGGTGGGCTCTATGGCTTCTGAGGCGGA
AAGAACCAGCTGGGGCTCTAGGGGGTATCCCCACGCGCCCTGTAGCGTGTACCGCTGGGAGTTCGTAGAC
GGAAACAAACGCAGAATCCAAGCGCGGCCGCCCAGGATACATAGATTACCACAACTCCGAGCCCTTCCAC
CGCTAGCGCACTCCTCAGGTGCAGGCTGCCTATCAGAAGGTGGTGGCTGGTGTGGCCAATGCCCTGGCTC
ACAAATACCACTGAGATCTTTTTCCCTCTGCCAAAAATTATGGGGACATCATGAAGCCCCTTGAGCATCT
GACTTCTGGCTAATAAAGGAAATTTATTTTCATTGCAATAGTGTGTTGGAATTTTTTGTGTCTCTCACTC
GGAAGGACATATGGGAGGGCAAATCATTTAAAACATCAGAATGAGTATTTGGTTTAGAGTTTGGCAACAT
ATGCCCATATGCTGGCTGCCATGAACAAAGGTTGGCTATAAAGAGGTCATCAGTATATGAAACAGCCCCC
TGCTGTCCATTCCTTATTCCATAGAAAAGCCTTGACTTGAGGTTAGATTTTTTTTATATTTTGTTTTGTG
TTATTTTTTTCTTTAACATCCCTAAAATTTTCCTTACATGTTTTACTAGCCAGATTTTTCCTCCTCTCCT
GACTACTCCCAGTCATAGCTGTCCCTCTTCTCTTATGGAGATCCCTCGACCTGCAGCCCAAGCTTGGCGT
AATCATGGTCATAGCTGTTTCCTGTGTGAAATTGTTATCCGCTCACAATTCCACACAACATACGAGCCGG
AAGCATAAAGTGTAAAGCCTGGGGTGCCTAATGAGTGAGCTAACTCACATTAATTGCGTTGCGCTCACTG
CCCGCTTTCCAGTCGGGAAACCTGTCGTGCCAGCGGATCCGCATCTCAATTAGTCAGCAACCATAGTCCC
GCCCCTAACTCCGCCCAGTTCCGCCCATTCTCCGCCCCATGGCTGACTAATTTTTTTTATTTATGCAGAG
GCCGAGGCCGCCTCGGCCTCTGAGCTATTCCAGAAGTAGTGAGGAGGCTTTTTTGGAGGCCTAGGCTTTT
GCAAAAAGCTAACTTGTTTATTGCAGCTTATAATGGTTACAAATAAAGCAATAGCATCACAAATTTCACA
AATAAAGCATTTTTTTCACTGCATTCTAGTTGTGGTTTGTCCAAACTCATCAATGTATCTTATCATGTCT
GGATCCGCTGCATTAATGAATCGGCCAACGCGCGGGGAGAGGCGGTTTGCGTATTGGGCGCTCTTCCGCT
TCCTCGCTCACTGACTCGCTGCGCTCGGTCGTTCGGCTGCGGCGAGCGGTATCAGCTCACTCAAAGGCGG
TAATACGGTTATCCACAGAATCAGGGGATAACGCAGGAAAGAACATGTGAGCAAAAGGCCAGCAAAAGGC
CAGGAACCGTAAAAAGGCCGCGTTGCTGGCGTTTTTCCATAGGCTCCGCCCCCCTGACGAGCATCACAAA
AATCGACGCTCAAGTCAGAGGTGGCGAAACCCGACAGGACTATAAAGATACCAGGCGTTTCCCCCTGGAA
GCTCCCTCGTGCGCTCTCCTGTTCCGACCCTGCCGCTTACCGGATACCTGTCCGCCTTTCTCCCTTCGGG
AAGCGTGGCGCTTTCTCATAGCTCACGCTGTAGGTATCTCAGTTCGGTGTAGGTCGTTCGCTCCAAGCTG
GGCTGTGTGCACGAACCCCCCGTTCAGCCCGACCGCTGCGCCTTATCCGGTAACTATCGTCTTGAGTCCA
ACCCGGTAAGACACGACTTATCGCCACTGGCAGCAGCCACTGGTAACAGGATTAGCAGAGCGAGGTATGT
AGGCGGTGCTACAGAGTTCTTGAAGTGGTGGCCTAACTACGGCTACACTAGAAGAACAGTATTTGGTATC
TGCGCTCTGCTGAAGCCAGTTACCTTCGGAAAAAGAGTTGGTAGCTCTTGATCCGGCAAACAAACCACCG
CTGGTAGCGGTGGTTTTTTTGTTTGCAAGCAGCAGATTACGCGCAGAAAAAAAGGATCTCAAGAAGATCC
TTTGATCTTTTCTACGGGGTCTGACGCTCAGTGGAACGAAAACTCACGTTAAGGGATTTTGGTCATGAGA
TTATCAAAAAGGATCTTCACCTAGATCCTTTTAAATTAAAAATGAAGTTTTAAATCAATCTAAAGTATAT
ATGAGTAAACTTGGTCTGACAGTTACCAATGCTTAATCAGTGAGGCACCTATCTCAGCGATCTGTCTATT
TCGTTCATCCATAGTTGCCTGACTCCCCGTCGTGTAGATAACTACGATACGGGAGGGCTTACCATCTGGC
CCCAGTGCTGCAATGATACCGCGAGACCCACGCTCACCGGCTCCAGATTTATCAGCAATAAACCAGCCAG
CCGGAAGGGCCGAGCGCAGAAGTGGTCCTGCAACTTTATCCGCCTCCATCCAGTCTATTAATTGTTGCCG
GGAAGCTAGAGTAAGTAGTTCGCCAGTTAATAGTTTGCGCAACGTTGTTGCCATTGCTACAGGCATCGTG
GTGTCACGCTCGTCGTTTGGTATGGCTTCATTCAGCTCCGGTTCCCAACGATCAAGGCGAGTTACATGAT
CCCCCATGTTGTGCAAAAAAGCGGTTAGCTCCTTCGGTCCTCCGATCGTTGTCAGAAGTAAGTTGGCCGC
AGTGTTATCACTCATGGTTATGGCAGCACTGCATAATTCTCTTACTGTCATGCCATCCGTAAGATGCTTT
TCTGTGACTGGTGAGTACTCAACCAAGTCATTCTGAGAATAGTGTATGCGGCGACCGAGTTGCTCTTGCC
CGGCGTCAATACGGGATAATACCGCGCCACATAGCAGAACTTTAAAAGTGCTCATCATTGGAAAACGTTC
TTCGGGGCGAAAACTCTCAAGGATCTTACCGCTGTTGAGATCCAGTTCGATGTAACCCACTCGTGCACCC
AACTGATCTTCAGCATCTTTTACTTTCACCAGCGTTTCTGGGTGAGCAAAAACAGGAAGGCAAAATGCCG
CAAAAAAGGGAATAAGGGCGACACGGAAATGTTGAATACTCATACTCTTCCTTTTTCAATATTATTGAAG
CATTTATCAGGGTTATTGTCTCATGAGCGGATACATATTTGAATGTATTTAGAAAAATAAACAAATAGGG
GTTCCGCGCACATTTCCCCGAAAAGTGCCACCTGGGTCGACATTGATTATTGACTAGTTATTAATAGTAA
TCAATTACGGGGTCATTAGTTCATAGCCCATATATGGAGTTCCGCGTTACATAACTTACGGTAAATGGCC
CGCCTGGCTGACCGCCCAACGACCCCCGCCCATTGACGTCAATAATGACGTATGTTCCCATAGTAACGCC
AATAGGGACTTTCCATTGACGTCAATGGGTGGAGTATTTACGGTAAACTGCCCACTTGGCAGTACATCAA
GTGTATCATATGCCAAGTACGCCCCCTATTGACGTCAATGACGGTAAATGGCCCGCCTGGCATTATGCCC
AGTACATGACCTTATGGGACTTTCCTACTTGGCAGTACATCTACGTATTAGTCATCGCTATTACCATGGT
CGAGGTGAGCCCCACGTTCTGCTTCACTCTCCCCATCTCCCCCCCCTCCCCACCCCCAATTTTGTATTTA
TTTATTTTTTAATTATTTTGTGCAGCGATGGGGGCGGGGGGGGGGGG
